LOCUS       Exported 7010 bp ds-DNA circular SYN 12-MAY-2021
DEFINITION  Mammalian expression plasmid for SARS-CoV-2 ORF3a protein.
ACCESSION   .
VERSION     .
KEYWORDS    pGBW-m4134461
SOURCE      synthetic DNA construct
  ORGANISM  synthetic DNA construct
REFERENCE   1 (bases 1 to 7010)
  TITLE     SARS-CoV-2 protein Mammalian expression constructs, tagged, for
            protein expression and/or purification
REFERENCE   2 (bases 1 to 7010)
  AUTHORS   .
  TITLE     Direct Submission
  JOURNAL   Exported May 12, 2021 from SnapGene Server 1.1.58
            http://www.snapgene.com
FEATURES             Location/Qualifiers
     source          1..7010
                     /organism="synthetic DNA construct"
                     /mol_type="other DNA"
     enhancer        1..304
                     /label=CMV enhancer
                     /note="human cytomegalovirus immediate early enhancer"
     promoter        306..508
                     /label=CMV promoter
                     /note="human cytomegalovirus (CMV) immediate early
                     promoter"
     primer_bind     459..479
                     /label=CMV-F
                     /note="Human CMV immediate early promoter, forward primer"
     regulatory      577..586
                     /regulatory_class="other"
                     /note="vertebrate consensus sequence for strong initiation
                     of translation (Kozak, 1987)"
     CDS             1408..1428
                     /codon_start=1
                     /product="tobacco etch virus (TEV) protease recognition and
                     cleavage site"
                     /label=TEV site
                     /translation="ENLYFQS"
     CDS             1432..1497
                     /codon_start=1
                     /product="three tandem FLAG(R) epitope tags, followed by an
                     enterokinase cleavage site"
                     /label=3xFLAG
                     /translation="DYKDHDGDYKDHDIDYKDDDDK"
     polyA_signal    1550..1671
                     /label=SV40 poly(A) signal
                     /note="SV40 polyadenylation signal"
     primer_bind     complement(1561..1580)
                     /label=EBV-rev
                     /note="SV40 polyA terminator, reverse primer"
     primer_bind     1615..1634
                     /label=SV40pA-R
                     /note="SV40 polyA, reverse primer"
     terminator      1786..1832
                     /label=T7 terminator
                     /note="transcription terminator for bacteriophage T7 RNA
                     polymerase"
     terminator      1862..1998
                     /label=rrnG terminator
                     /note="transcription terminator from the E. coli ribosomal
                     RNA rrnG operon (Albrechtsen et al., 1991)"
     misc_feature    2043..2114
                     /label=3' beta-globin insulator
                     /note="insulator downstream of the human beta-globin locus
                     (Farrell et al., 2002)"
     rep_origin      complement(2340..2928)
                     /direction=LEFT
                     /label=ori
                     /note="high-copy-number ColE1/pMB1/pBR322/pUC origin of
                     replication"
     primer_bind     complement(2420..2439)
                     /label=pBR322ori-F
                     /note="pBR322 origin, forward primer"
     promoter        3428..4637
                     /label=UbC promoter
                     /note="human ubiquitin C promoter"
     primer_bind     4474..4493
                     /label=hUBCpro-F
                     /note="Human Ubiquitin C (UbC) promoter, forward primer"
     CDS             4641..5240
                     /codon_start=1
                     /gene="pac from Streptomyces alboniger"
                     /product="puromycin N-acetyltransferase"
                     /label=PuroR
                     /note="confers resistance to puromycin"
                     /translation="MTEYKPTVRLATRDDVPRAVRTLAAAFADYPATRHTVDPDRHIER
                     VTELQELFLTRVGLDIGKVWVADDGAAVAVWTTPESVEAGAVFAEIGPRMAELSGSRLA
                     AQQQMEGLLAPHRPKEPAWFLATVGVSPDHQGKGLGSAVVLPGVEAAERAGVPAFLETS
                     APRNLPFYERLGFTVTADVEVPEGPRTWCMTRKPGA"
     primer_bind     complement(4641..4660)
                     /label=Puro-R
                     /note="Puromycin resistance gene, reverse primer. Also
                     called puro-variant-R"
     primer_bind     5137..5157
                     /label=Puro-F
                     /note="Puromycin resistance gene, forward primer"
     polyA_signal    5267..5315
                     /note="synthetic polyadenylation signal"
     CDS             5581..6441
                     /codon_start=1
                     /gene="bla"
                     /product="beta-lactamase"
                     /label=AmpR
                     /note="confers resistance to ampicillin, carbenicillin, and
                     related antibiotics"
                     /translation="MSIQHFRVALIPFFAAFCLPVFAHPETLVKVKDAEDQLGARVGYI
                     ELDLNSGKILESFRPEERFPMMSTFKVLLCGAVLSRIDAGQEQLGRRIHYSQNDLVEYS
                     PVTEKHLTDGMTVRELCSAAITMSDNTAANLLLTTIGGPKELTAFLHNMGDHVTRLDRW
                     EPELNEAIPNDERDTTMPVAMATTLRKLLTGELLTLASRQQLIDWMEADKVAGPLLRSA
                     LPAGWFIADKSGAGERGSRGIIAALGPDGKPSRIVVIYTTGSQATMDERNRQIAEIGAS
                     LIKHW"
     primer_bind     complement(5799..5818)
                     /label=Amp-R
                     /note="Ampicillin resistance gene, reverse primer"
     terminator      6454..6590
                     /label=rrnG terminator
                     /note="transcription terminator from the E. coli ribosomal
                     RNA rrnG operon (Albrechtsen et al., 1991)"
     misc_feature    6742..6813
                     /label=5' beta-globin insulator
                     /note="insulator upstream of the human beta-globin locus
                     (Farrell et al., 2002)"
     terminator      6818..6864
                     /label=T7 terminator
                     /note="transcription terminator for bacteriophage T7 RNA
                     polymerase"
     polyA_signal    6882..6930
                     /note="synthetic polyadenylation signal"
ORIGIN
        1 cgttacataa cttacggtaa atggcccgcc tggctgaccg cccaacgacc cccgcccatt
       61 gacgtcaata atgacgtatg ttcccatagt aacgccaata gggactttcc attgacgtca
      121 atgggtggag tatttacggt aaactgccca cttggcagta catcaagtgt atcatatgcc
      181 aagtacgccc cctattgacg tcaatgacgg taaatggccc gcctggcatt atgcccagta
      241 catgacctta tgggactttc ctacttggca gtacatctac gtattagtca tcgctattac
      301 catgctgatg cggttttggc agtacatcaa tgggcgtgga tagcggtttg actcacgggg
      361 atttccaagt ctccacccca ttgacgtcaa tgggagtttg ttttggcacc aaaatcaacg
      421 ggactttcca aaatgtcgta acaactccgc cccattgacg caaatgggcg gtaggcgtgt
      481 acggtgggag gtctatataa gcagagctgg tttagtgaac cgtcagatca gatctttgtc
      541 gatcctacca tccactcgac acacccgcca gcggccgcca ccatggatct gtttatgcgt
      601 atattcacca tcggcacggt tacattgaag caaggggaaa ttaaagacgc aactcccagt
      661 gacttcgtac gggcgaccgc tacaattccg atccaggcca gcctcccttt tggatggctt
      721 atcgtcggcg tggccctact ggctgtgttt cagtcggcat caaagataat cactctgaaa
      781 aagcgatggc agttagccct tagcaaaggt gtgcacttcg tatgcaattt gctgctcctg
      841 ttcgtcaccg tttattccca tctgctcctg gtggctgccg gattggaggc accattttta
      901 tacctatacg ccctcgtgta ttttctgcaa tctattaact tcgtccgcat tatcatgaga
      961 ctctggctct gttggaagtg caggtctaaa aatcccttgt tatatgatgc caactacttc
     1021 ctgtgttggc acactaactg ctatgactac tgtattccat acaattcagt tacctccagt
     1081 atagtgatca catctgggga tggtacgact tcgcctattt ccgagcatga ctatcagatc
     1141 ggcgggtaca cagaaaagtg ggagagcgga gtcaaggatt gcgtggtgct tcactcctat
     1201 ttcaccagtg actactacca gctttatagc acacaacttt caacagacac cggcgtggag
     1261 catgtgactt ttttcattta taataaaatc gttgatgaac cggaggaaca cgttcagata
     1321 cacactatcg acggcagctc tggtgtcgtc aaccctgtta tggagcccat ttacgatgaa
     1381 ccaacgacca caacatctgt acctctggaa aacctttact ttcagtcgat ggattataag
     1441 gaccacgatg gagactacaa agatcatgac attgattaca aggacgacga tgacaaataa
     1501 gctagcttga ctgactgaga tacagcgtac cttcagctca cagacatgat aagatacatt
     1561 gatgagtttg gacaaaccac aactagaatg cagtgaaaaa aatgctttat ttgtgaaatt
     1621 tgtgatgcta ttgctttatt tgtaaccatt ataagctgca ataaacaagt taacaacaac
     1681 aattgcattc attttatgtt tcaggttcag ggggaggtgt gggaggtttt ttaaagcaag
     1741 taaaacctct acaaatgtgg tattggccca tctctatcgg tatcgtagca taaccccttg
     1801 gggcctctaa acgggtcttg aggggttttt tgtgcccctc gggccggatt gctatctacc
     1861 ggcattggcg cagaaaaaaa tgcctgatgc gacgctgcgc gtcttatact cccacatatg
     1921 ccagattcag caacggatac ggcttcccca acttgcccac ttccatacgt gtcctcctta
     1981 ccagaaattt atccttaagg tcgtcagcta tcctgcaggc gatctctcga tttcgatcaa
     2041 gacattcctt taatggtctt ttctggacac cactaggggt cagaagtagt tcatcaaact
     2101 ttcttccctc cctaatctca ttggttacct tgggctatcg aaacttaatt aaccagtcaa
     2161 gtcagctact tggcgagatc gacttgtctg ggtttcgact acgctcagaa ttgcgtcagt
     2221 caagttcgat ctggtccttg ctattgcacc cgttctccga ttacgagttt catttaaatc
     2281 atgtgagcaa aaggccagca aaaggccagg aaccgtaaaa aggccgcgtt gctggcgttt
     2341 ttccataggc tccgcccccc tgacgagcat cacaaaaatc gacgctcaag tcagaggtgg
     2401 cgaaacccga caggactata aagataccag gcgtttcccc ctggaagctc cctcgtgcgc
     2461 tctcctgttc cgaccctgcc gcttaccgga tacctgtccg cctttctccc ttcgggaagc
     2521 gtggcgcttt ctcatagctc acgctgtagg tatctcagtt cggtgtaggt cgttcgctcc
     2581 aagctgggct gtgtgcacga accccccgtt cagcccgacc gctgcgcctt atccggtaac
     2641 tatcgtcttg agtccaaccc ggtaagacac gacttatcgc cactggcagc agccactggt
     2701 aacaggatta gcagagcgag gtatgtaggc ggtgctacag agttcttgaa gtggtggcct
     2761 aactacggct acactagaag aacagtattt ggtatctgcg ctctgctgaa gccagttacc
     2821 ttcggaaaaa gagttggtag ctcttgatcc ggcaaacaaa ccaccgctgg tagcggtggt
     2881 ttttttgttt gcaagcagca gattacgcgc agaaaaaaag gatctcaaga agatcctttg
     2941 atcttttcta cggggtctga cgctcagtgg aacgaaaact cacgttaagg gattttggtc
     3001 atgagattat caaaaaggat cttcacctag atccttttaa attaaaaatg aagttttaaa
     3061 tcaatctaaa gtatatatga gtaaacttgg tctgacagtt accaatgctt aatcagtgag
     3121 gcacctatct cagcgatctg tctatttcgt tcatccatag ttgcatttaa atttccgaac
     3181 tctccaaggc cctcgtcgga aaatcttcaa acctttcgtc cgatccatct tgcaggctac
     3241 ctctcgaacg aactatcgca agtctcttgg ccggccttgc gccttggcta ttgcttggca
     3301 gcgcctatcg ccaggtatta ctccaatccc gaatatccga gatcgggatc acccgagaga
     3361 agttcaacct acatcctcaa tcccgatcta tccgagatcc gaggaatatc gaaatcgggg
     3421 cgcgcctggc ctccgcgccg ggttttggcg cctcccgcgg gcgcccccct cgtcacggcg
     3481 agcgctgcca cgtcagacga agggcgcagg agcgtcctga tccttccgcc cggacgctca
     3541 ggacagcggc ccgctgctca taagactcgg ccttagaacc ccagtatcag cagaaggaca
     3601 ttttaggacg ggacttgggt gactctaggg cactggtttt ctttccagag agcggaacag
     3661 gcgaggaaaa gtagtccctt ctcggcgatt ctgcggaggg atctccgtgg ggcggtgaac
     3721 gccgatgatt atataaggac gcgccgggtg tggcacagct agttccgtcg cagccgggat
     3781 ttgggtcgcg gttcttgttt gtggatcgct gtgatcgtca cttggtgagt agcgggctgc
     3841 tgggctggcc ggggctttcg tggccgccgg gccgctcggt gggacggaag cgtgtggaga
     3901 gaccgccaag ggctgtagtc tgggtccgcg agcaaggttg ccctgaactg ggggttgggg
     3961 ggagcgcagc aaaatggcgg ctgttcccga gtcttgaatg gaagacgctt gtgaggcggg
     4021 ctgtgaggtc gttgaaacaa ggtggggggc atggtgggcg gcaagaaccc aaggtcttga
     4081 gcccttcgct aatgcgggaa agctcttatt cgggtgagat gggctgggca ccatctgggg
     4141 accctgacgt gaagtttgtc actgactgga gaactcggtt tgtcgtctgt tgcgggggcg
     4201 gcagttatgg cggtgccgtt gggcagtgca cccgtacctt tgggagcgcg cgccctcgtc
     4261 gtgtcgtgac gtcacccgtt ctgttggctt ataatgcagg gtggggccac ctgccggtag
     4321 gtgtgcggta ggcttttctc cgtcgcagga cgcagggttc gggcctaggg taggctctcc
     4381 tgaatcgaca ggcgccggac ctctggtgag gggagggata agtgaggcgt cagtttcttt
     4441 ggtcggtttt atgtacctat cttcttaagt agctgaagct ccggttttga actatgcgct
     4501 cggggttggc gagtgtgttt tgtgaagttt tttaggcacc ttttgaaatg taatcatttg
     4561 ggtcaatatg taattttcag tgttagactt gtaaattgtc cgctaaattc tggccgtttt
     4621 tggctttttt gttagacaac atgaccgagt acaagcccac ggtgcgcctc gccacccgcg
     4681 acgacgtccc cagggccgta cgcaccctcg ccgccgcgtt cgccgactac cccgccacgc
     4741 gccacaccgt cgatccggac cgccacatcg agcgggtcac cgagctgcaa gaactcttcc
     4801 tcacgcgcgt cgggctcgac atcggcaagg tgtgggtcgc ggacgacggc gccgcggtgg
     4861 cggtctggac cacgccggag agcgtcgaag cgggggcggt gttcgccgag atcggcccgc
     4921 gcatggccga gttgagcggt tcccggctgg ccgcgcagca acagatggag ggcctcctgg
     4981 cgccgcaccg gcccaaggag cccgcgtggt tcctggccac cgtcggcgtc tcgcccgacc
     5041 accagggcaa gggtctgggc agcgccgtcg tgctccccgg agtggaggcc gccgagcgcg
     5101 ccggggtgcc cgccttcctg gagacctccg cgccccgcaa cctccccttc tacgagcggc
     5161 tcggcttcac cgtcaccgcc gacgtcgagg tgcccgaagg accgcgcacc tggtgcatga
     5221 cccgcaagcc cggtgcctag gctagtatgt aagcctagtc ttagataata aaatcgctat
     5281 ccatcgaaga tggatgtgtg ttggtttttt gtgtgtgtaa cgctaggcgc gcctggtgta
     5341 ccgagaacga tcctctcagt gcgagtctcg acgatccata tcgttgcttg gcagtcagcc
     5401 agtcggaatc cagcttggga cccaggaagt ccaatcgtca gatattgtac tcaagcctgg
     5461 tcacggcagc gtaccgatct gtttaaacct agatattgat agtctgatcg gtcaacgtat
     5521 aatcgagtcc tagcttttgc aaacatctat caagagacag gatcagcagg aggctttcgc
     5581 atgagtattc aacatttccg tgtcgccctt attccctttt ttgcggcatt ttgccttcct
     5641 gtttttgctc acccagaaac gctggtgaaa gtaaaagatg ctgaagatca gttgggtgcg
     5701 cgagtgggtt acatcgaact ggatctcaac agcggtaaga tccttgagag ttttcgcccc
     5761 gaagaacgct ttccaatgat gagcactttt aaagttctgc tatgtggcgc ggtattatcc
     5821 cgtattgacg ccgggcaaga gcaactcggt cgccgcatac actattctca gaatgacttg
     5881 gttgagtatt caccagtcac agaaaagcat cttacggatg gcatgacagt aagagaatta
     5941 tgcagtgctg ccataaccat gagtgataac actgcggcca acttacttct gacaacgatt
     6001 ggaggaccga aggagctaac cgcttttttg cacaacatgg gggatcatgt aactcgcctt
     6061 gatcgttggg aaccggagct gaatgaagcc ataccaaacg acgagcgtga caccacgatg
     6121 cctgtagcaa tggcaacaac cttgcgtaaa ctattaactg gcgaactact tactctagct
     6181 tcccggcaac agttgataga ctggatggag gcggataaag ttgcaggacc acttctgcgc
     6241 tcggcccttc cggctggctg gtttattgct gataaatctg gagccggtga gcgtgggtct
     6301 cgcggtatca ttgcagcact ggggccagat ggtaagccct cccgtatcgt agttatctac
     6361 acgacgggga gtcaggcaac tatggatgaa cgaaatagac agatcgctga gataggtgcc
     6421 tcactgatta agcattggta accgattcta ggtgcattgg cgcagaaaaa aatgcctgat
     6481 gcgacgctgc gcgtcttata ctcccacata tgccagattc agcaacggat acggcttccc
     6541 caacttgccc acttccatac gtgtcctcct taccagaaat ttatccttaa gatcccgaat
     6601 cgtttaaact cgactctggc tctatcgaat ctccgtcgtt tcgagcttac gcgaacagcc
     6661 gtggcgctca tttgctcgtc gggcatcgaa tctcgtcagc tatcgtcagc ttaccttttt
     6721 ggcagcgatc gcggctcccg acatcttgga ccattagctc cacaggtatc ttcttccctc
     6781 tagtggtcat aacagcagct tcagctacct ctcaattcaa aaaacccctc aagacccgtt
     6841 tagaggcccc aaggggttat gctatcaatc gttgcgttac acacacaaaa aaccaacaca
     6901 catccatctt cgatggatag cgattttatt atctaactgc tgatcgagtg tagccagatc
     6961 tagtaatcaa ttacggggtc attagttcat agcccatata tggagttccg
//
